Addgene plasmid #67734: Pr-deGFP-MGapt
Purpose: OR2-OR1-Pr promoter expressing deGFP-MG aptamer fusion
Depositing lab: Richard Murray. Depositing organization: California Institute of Technology. Publication: Gene circuit performance characterization and resource usage in a cell-free "breadboard". Siegal-Gaskins D, Tuza ZA, Kim J, Noireaux V, Murray RM. ACS Synth Biol. 2014 Jun 20;3(6):416-25. doi: 10.1021/sb400203p. Epub 2014 Apr 7. PubMed 24670245.
Backbone
  Vector backbone: pBEST
  Backbone manufacturer: Promega
  Backbone size w/o insert (bp): 2453
  Total vector size (bp): 3261
  Vector type: Bacterial Expression, Synthetic Biology
Growth in bacteria
  Bacterial resistance: Ampicillin, 100 μg/mL
  Growth temperature: 30°C
  Growth strain: KL740
  Copy number: Unknown
Gene/Insert
  Gene/Insert name: UTR1-deGFP-MGapt-T500
  Species: Synthetic
  Insert size (bp): 808
  Promoter: OR2-OR1-Pr
  Cloning method: Gibson Cloning
  Sequencing primers: 5′ GGGTGGGCTAACGATATCCG; 3′ GGAGCTGACTGGGTTGAAGG
Terms and licenses: Academic/Nonprofit Terms; Industry Terms: Not Available to Industry
How to cite: Pr-deGFP-MGapt was a gift from Richard Murray (Addgene plasmid # 67734 ; http://n2t.net/addgene:67734 ; RRID:Addgene_67734)
