[The description below was written by a language model from this plasmid's Addgene catalogue record and pLannotate feature annotations shown in this document.]
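Description:
Pr-deGFP-MGapt is a 3,261 bp bacterial expression and synthetic biology plasmid built on the pBEST backbone. It is maintained through a high-copy ColE1/pMB1-type origin of replication and selected with ampicillin via a β-lactamase gene driven by its own bla promoter. The recorded propagation strain is KL740, grown at reduced temperature. This is consistent with the need to keep a strong lambda promoter repressed during cloning, although the record does not state that reason explicitly.

The synthetic 808 bp insert, assembled by Gibson cloning, is UTR1-deGFP-MGapt-T500 under the OR2-OR1-Pr promoter, a derivative of the bacteriophage lambda rightward promoter with its OR2 and OR1 operator sites. UTR1 corresponds in the feature table to the efficient ribosome binding site from phage T7 gene 10. It is followed by the deGFP coding sequence, which the automated annotation matches to an EGFP-family green fluorescent protein. Downstream, the transcript carries a malachite green (MG) RNA aptamer, which becomes fluorescent on binding the dye, and transcription ends at the T500 terminator. Neither the aptamer nor the terminator is called out in the feature table. The short annotated fragments of lambda O protein upstream of the reporter and of a tetracycline resistance gene downstream are probably homology hits to residual flanking sequence rather than functional genes.

Because one transcript yields both an RNA-level signal (MG aptamer) and a protein-level signal (deGFP), the construct allows transcription and translation to be followed at the same time. The associated work used it to characterize gene circuit performance and resource usage in a cell-free expression "breadboard" system.
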