Features (pLannotate 1.2.2; 7 found; start..end, strand, type, name):
    232..336     -  promoter       AmpR promoter: bla
    438..731     +  CDS            O (fragment): VRPO_LAMBD - Protein inferred from homology: Swiss-Prot protein existence level 3. Necessary for the bidirectional replication of DNA. It interacts with the ori (origin of replication) region of the genome during the initiation of replication. From Escherichia phage lambda (Bacteriophage lambda).
    760..782     +  RBS            RBS: efficient ribosome binding site from bacteriophage T7 gene 10 (Olins and Rangwala, 1989)
    792..1463    +  CDS            (3-F)Tyr-EGFP: (3-F)Tyr-EGFP is a basic (constitutively fluorescent) green fluorescent protein published in 2004, derived from Aequorea victoria.
   1562..1693    +  CDS            TcR (fragment): tetracycline efflux protein; tet; confers resistance to tetracycline
   1873..2461    -  rep_origin     ori: high-copy-number ColE1/pMB1/pBR322/pUC origin of replication
   2632..231     -  CDS            AmpR (across the origin): β-lactamase; bla; confers resistance to ampicillin, carbenicillin, and related antibiotics
>Addgene plasmid #67734 | Pr-deGFP-MGapt | depositor full sequence | sequence record 117441 | Pr-deGFP-MGapt sequence 3261 bps
CGCGCCACATAGCAGAACTTTAAAAGTGCTCATCATTGGAAAACGTTCTTCGGGGCGAAAACTCTCAAGG
ATCTTACCGCTGTTGAGATCCAGTTCGATGTAACCCACTCGTGCACCCAACTGATCTTCAGCATCTTTTA
CTTTCACCAGCGTTTCTGGGTGAGCAAAAACAGGAAGGCAAAATGCCGCAAAAAAGGGAATAAGGGCGAC
ACGGAAATGTTGAATACTCATACTCTTCCTTTTTCAATATTATTGAAGCATTTATCAGGGTTATTGTCTC
ATGAGCGGATACATATTTGAATGTATTTAGAAAAATAAACAAATAGGGGTTCCGCGCACATTTCCCCGAA
AAGTGCCACCTGACGTCTAAGAAACCATTATTATCATGACATTAACCTATAAAAATAGGCGTATCACGAG
GCCCTTTCGTCTTCAAGAATTCTGGCGAATCCTCTGACCAGCCAGAAAACGACCTTTCTGTGGTGAAACC
GGATGCTGCAATTCAGAGCGCCAGCAAGTGGGGGACAGCAGAAGACCTGACCGCCGCAGAGTGGATGTTT
GACATGGTGAAGACTATCGCACCATCAGCCAGAAAACCGAATTTTGCTGGGTGGGCTAACGATATCCGCC
TGATGCGTGAACGTGACGGACGTAACCACCGCGACATGTGTGTGCTGTTCCGCTGGGCATGCTGAGCTAA
CACCGTGCGTGTTGACAATTTTACCTCTGGCGGTGATAATGGTTGCAGCTAGCAATAATTTTGTTTAACT
TTAAGAAGGAGATATACCATGGAGCTTTTCACTGGCGTTGTTCCCATCCTGGTCGAGCTGGACGGCGACG
TAAACGGCCACAAGTTCAGCGTGTCCGGCGAGGGCGAGGGCGATGCCACCTACGGCAAGCTGACCCTGAA
GTTCATCTGCACCACCGGCAAGCTGCCCGTGCCCTGGCCCACCCTCGTGACCACCCTGACCTACGGCGTG
CAGTGCTTCAGCCGCTACCCCGACCACATGAAGCAGCACGACTTCTTCAAGTCCGCCATGCCCGAAGGCT
ACGTCCAGGAGCGCACCATCTTCTTCAAGGACGACGGCAACTACAAGACCCGCGCCGAGGTGAAGTTCGA
GGGCGACACCCTGGTGAACCGCATCGAGCTGAAGGGCATCGACTTCAAGGAGGACGGCAACATCCTGGGG
CACAAGCTGGAGTACAACTACAACAGCCACAACGTCTATATCATGGCCGACAAGCAGAAGAACGGCATCA
AGGTGAACTTCAAGATCCGCCACAACATCGAGGACGGCAGCGTGCAGCTCGCCGACCACTACCAGCAGAA
CACCCCCATCGGCGACGGCCCCGTGCTGCTGCCCGACAACCACTACCTGAGCACCCAGTCCGCCCTGAGC
AAAGACCCCAACGAGAAGCGCGATCACATGGTCCTGCTGGAGTTCGTGACCGCCGCCGGGATCTAAACAA
TAACTGAATAGGGGATCCCGACTGGCGAGAGCCAGGTAACGAATGGATCCCCGAGCTCGAGCAAAGCCCG
CCGAAAGGCGGGCTTTTCTGTGTCGACCGATGCCCTTGAGAGCCTTCAACCCAGTCAGCTCCTTCCGGTG
GGCGCGGGGCATGACTATCGTCGCCGCACTTATGACTGTCTTCTTTATCATGCAACTCGTAGGACAGGTG
CCGGCAGCGCTCTTCCGCTTCCTCGCTCACTGACTCGCTGCGCTCGGTCGTTCGGCTGCGGCGAGCGGTA
TCAGCTCACTCAAAGGCGGTAATACGGTTATCCACAGAATCAGGGGATAACGCAGGAAAGAACATGTGAG
CAAAAGGCCAGCAAAAGGCCAGGAACCGTAAAAAGGCCGCGTTGCTGGCGTTTTTCCATAGGCTCCGCCC
CCCTGACGAGCATCACAAAAATCGACGCTCAAGTCAGAGGTGGCGAAACCCGACAGGACTATAAAGATAC
CAGGCGTTTCCCCCTGGAAGCTCCCTCGTGCGCTCTCCTGTTCCGACCCTGCCGCTTACCGGATACCTGT
CCGCCTTTCTCCCTTCGGGAAGCGTGGCGCTTTCTCATAGCTCACGCTGTAGGTATCTCAGTTCGGTGTA
GGTCGTTCGCTCCAAGCTGGGCTGTGTGCACGAACCCCCCGTTCAGCCCGACCGCTGCGCCTTATCCGGT
AACTATCGTCTTGAGTCCAACCCGGTAAGACACGACTTATCGCCACTGGCAGCAGCCACTGGTAACAGGA
TTAGCAGAGCGAGGTATGTAGGCGGTGCTACAGAGTTCTTGAAGTGGTGGCCTAACTACGGCTACACTAG
AAGAACAGTATTTGGTATCTGCGCTCTGCTGAAGCCAGTTACCTTCGGAAAAAGAGTTGGTAGCTCTTGA
TCCGGCAAACAAACCACCGCTGGTAGCGGTGGTTTTTTTGTTTGCAAGCAGCAGATTACGCGCAGAAAAA
AAGGATCTCAAGAAGATCCTTTGATCTTTTCTACGGGGTCTGACGCTCAGTGGAACGAAAACTCACGTTA
AGGGATTTTGGTCATGAGATTATCAAAAAGGATCTTCACCTAGATCCTTTTAAATTAAAAATGAAGTTTT
AAATCAATCTAAAGTATATATGAGTAAACTTGGTCTGACAGTTACCAATGCTTAATCAGTGAGGCACCTA
TCTCAGCGATCTGTCTATTTCGTTCATCCATAGTTGCCTGACTCCCCGTCGTGTAGATAACTACGATACG
GGAGGGCTTACCATCTGGCCCCAGTGCTGCAATGATACCGCGAGACCCACGCTCACCGGCTCCAGATTTA
TCAGCAATAAACCAGCCAGCCGGAAGGGCCGAGCGCAGAAGTGGTCCTGCAACTTTATCCGCCTCCATCC
AGTCTATTAATTGTTGCCGGGAAGCTAGAGTAAGTAGTTCGCCAGTTAATAGTTTGCGCAACGTTGTTGC
CATTGCTACAGGCATCGTGGTGTCACGCTCGTCGTTTGGTATGGCTTCATTCAGCTCCGGTTCCCAACGA
TCAAGGCGAGTTACATGATCCCCCATGTTGTGCAAAAAAGCGGTTAGCTCCTTCGGTCCTCCGATCGTTG
TCAGAAGTAAGTTGGCCGCAGTGTTATCACTCATGGTTATGGCAGCACTGCATAATTCTCTTACTGTCAT
GCCATCCGTAAGATGCTTTTCTGTGACTGGTGAGTACTCAACCAAGTCATTCTGAGAATAGTGTATGCGG
CGACCGAGTTGCTCTTGCCCGGCGTCAACACGGGATAATAC
