>Addgene plasmid #67734 | Pr-deGFP-MGapt | addgene partial sequence | sequence record 121113 | pBEST-F 5'-CATGGTGAAGACTATCGCAC-3'
TTGCTGGGTGGGCTAACGATATCCGCCTGATGCGTGAACGTGACGGACGTAACCACCGCGACATGTGTGT
GCTGTTCCGCTGGGCATGCTGAGCTAACACCGTGCGTGTTGACAATTTTACCTCTGGCGGTGATAATGGT
TGCAGCTAGCAATAATTTTGTTTAACTTTAAGAAGGAGATATACCATGGAGCTTTTCACTGGCGTTGTTC
CCATCCTGGTCGAGCTGGACGGCGACGTAAACGGCCACAAGTTCAGCGTGTCCGGCGAGGGCGAGGGCGA
TGCCACCTACGGCAAGCTGACCCTGAAGTTCATCTGCACCACCGGCAAGCTGCCCGTGCCCTGGCCCACC
CTCGTGACCACCCTGACCTACGGCGTGCAGTGCTTCAGCCGCTACCCCGACCACATGAAGCAGCACGACT
TCTTCAAGTCCGCCATGCCCGAAGGCTACGTCCAGGAGCGCACCATCTTCTTCAAGGACGACGGCAACTA
CAAGACCCGCGCCGAGGTGAAGTTCGAGGGCGACACCCTGGTGAACCGCATCGAGCTGAAGGGCATCGAC
TTCAAGGAGGACGGCAACATCCTGGGGCACAAGCTGGAGTACAACTACAACAGCCACAACGTCTATATCA
TGGCCGACAAGCAGAAGAACGGCATCAAGGTGAACTTCAAGATCCGCCACAACATCGAGGACGGCAGCGT
GCAGCTCGCCGACCACTACCAGCAGAACACCCCCATCGGCGACGGCCCCGTGCTGCTGCCCGACAACCAC
TACCTGAGCACCCAGTCCGCCCTGAGCAAAGACCCCAACGAGAAGCGCGATCACATGGTCCTGCTGGAGT
