>Addgene plasmid #67734 | Pr-deGFP-MGapt | addgene partial sequence | sequence record 121116 | Tet-internal-R 5'-aaggagctgactgggttgaag-3'
GCCCGCCTTTCGGCGGGCTTTGCTCGAGCTCGGGGATCCATTCGTTACCTGGCTCTCGCCAGTCGGGATC
CCCTATTCAGTTATTGTTTAGATCCCGGCGGCGGTCACGAACTCCAGCAGGACCATGTGATCGCGCTTCT
CGTTGGGGTCTTTGCTCAGGGCGGACTGGGTGCTCAGGTAGTGGTTGTCGGGCAGCAGCACGGGGCCGTC
GCCGATGGGGGTGTTCTGCTGGTAGTGGTCGGCGAGCTGCACGCTGCCGTCCTCGATGTTGTGGCGGATC
TTGAAGTTCACCTTGATGCCGTTCTTCTGCTTGTCGGCCATGATATAGACGTTGTGGCTGTTGTAGTTGT
ACTCCAGCTTGTGCCCCAGGATGTTGCCGTCCTCCTTGAAGTCGATGCCCTTCAGCTCGATGCGGTTCAC
CAGGGTGTCGCCCTCGAACTTCACCTCGGCGCGGGTCTTGTAGTTGCCGTCGTCCTTGAAGAAGATGGTG
CGCTCCTGGACGTAGCCTTCGGGCATGGCGGACTTGAAGAAGTCGTGCTGCTTCATGTGGTCGGGGTAGC
GGCTGAAGCACTGCACGCCGTAGGTCAGGGTGGTCACGAGGGTGGGCCAGGGCACGGGCAGCTTGCCGGT
GGTGCAGATGAACTTCAGGGTCAGCTTGCCGTAGGTGGCATCGCCCTCGCCCTCGCCGGACACGCTGAAC
TTGTGGCCGTTTACGTCGCCGTCCAGCTCGACCAGGATGGGAACAACGCCAGTGAAAAGCTCCATGGTAT
ATCTCCTTCTTAAAGTTAAACAAAATTATTGCTAGCTGCAACCATTATCACCGCCAGAGGTAA
